>Addgene plasmid #79816 | pBCC155-MXMT | depositor full sequence | sequence record 167561 | pBCC155-MXMT sequence 4854 bps
CTCAGAAGACCGAGGGCTATTGAGACTTTTCAACAAAGGGTAATATCGGGAAACCTCCTCGGATTCCATT
GCCCAGCTATCTGTCACTTATCGAAAGGACAGTAGAAAAGGAAGGTGGCTCCTACAAATGCCATCATTGC
GATAAAGGAAAGGCTATCGTTCAAGATGCCTCTACCGACAGTGGTCCCAAAGATGGACCCCCACCCACGA
GGAACATCGTGGAAAAAGAAGACGTTCCAACCACGTCTTCAAAGCAAGTGGATTGATGTGATATCTCCAC
TGACGTAAGGGATGACGCACAATCCCACTATCCTTCGCAAGACCCTTCCTCTATATAAGGAAGTTCATTT
CATTTGGAGAGGACAGGCTTCTTGAGATCCTTCAACAATTACCAACAACAACAAACAACAAACAACATTA
CAATTACTATTTACAATTACAGTCGACTCTAGAGGATCCATGGCCGACAAGCAGAAGAACGGCATCAAGG
CCAACTTCAAGATCCGCCACAACATCGAGGACGGCAGCGTGCAGCTCGCCGACCACTACCAGCAGAACAC
CCCCATCGGCGACGGCCCCGTGCTGCTGCCCGACAACCACTACCTGAGCACCCAGTCCGCCCTGAGCAAA
GACCCCAACGAGAAGCGCGATCACATGGTCCTGCTGGAGTTCGTGACCGCCGCCGGGATCACTCTCGGCA
TGGACGAGCTGTACAAGATGGAGCTCCAAGAAGTCCTGCATATGAATGAAGGTGAAGGCGATACAAGCTA
CGCCAAGAATGCATCCTACAATCTGGCTCTTGCCAAGGTGAAACCTTTCCTTGAACAATGCATACGAGAA
TTGTTGCGGGCCAACTTGCCCAACATCAACAAGTGCATTAAAGTTGCGGATTTGGGATGCGCTTCTGGAC
CAAACACACTTTTAACAGTGCGGGACATTGTGCAAAGTATTGACAAAGTTGGCCAGGAAGAGAAGAATGA
ATTAGAACGTCCCACCATTCAGATTTTTCTGAATGATCTTTTCCAAAATGATTTCAATTCGGTTTTCAAG
TTGCTGCCAAGCTTCTACCGCAAACTCGAGAAAGAAAATGGACGCAAGATAGGATCGTGCCTAATAAGCG
CAATGCCTGGCTCTTTCTACGGCAGACTCTTCCCCGAGGAGTCCATGCATTTTTTGCACTCTTGTTACAG
TGTTCATTGGTTATCTCAGGTTCCCAGCGGTTTGGTGATTGAATTGGGGATTGGTGCAAACAAAGGGAGT
ATTTACTCTTCCAAAGGATGTCGTCCGCCCGTCCAGAAGGCATATTTGGATCAATTTACGAAAGATTTTA
CCACATTTCTAAGGATTCATTCGAAAGAGTTGTTTTCACGTGGCCGAATGCTCCTTACCTGCATTTGTAA
AGTAGATGAATTCGACGAACCGAATCCCCTAGACTTACTTGACATGGCAATAAACGACTTGATTGTTGAG
GGACTTCTGGAGGAAGAAAAATTGGATAGTTTCAATATTCCATTCTTTACACCTTCAGCAGAAGAAGTAA
AGTGCATAGTTGAGGAGGAAGGTTCTTGCGAAATTTTATATCTGGAGACTTTTAAGGCCCATTATGATGC
TGCCTTCTCTATTGATGATGATTACCCAGTAAGATCCCATGAACAAATTAAAGCAGAGTATGTGGCATCA
TTAATTAGATCAGTTTACGAACCCATCCTCGCAAGTCATTTTGGAGAAGCTATTATGCCTGACTTATTCC
ACAGGCTTGCGAAGCATGCAGCAAAGGTTCTCCACATGGGCAAAGGCTGCTATAATAATCTTATCATTTC
TCTCGCCAAAAAGCCAGAGAAGTCAGACGTGTAAGCGGCCGCCCGGCTGCAGATCGTTCAAACATTTGGC
AATAAAGTTTCTTAAGATTGAATCCTGTTGCCGGTCTTGCGATGATTATCATATAATTTCTGTTGAATTA
CGTTAAGCATGTAATAATTAACATGTAATGCATGACGTTATTTATGAGATGGGTTTTTATGATTAGAGTC
CCGCAATTATACATTTAATACGCGATAGAAAACAAAATATAGCGCGCAAACTAGGATAAATTATCGCGCG
CGGTGTCATCTATGTTACTAGATCCGATGATAAGCTGTCAAACATAGAATTCGTAATCATGGTCATAGCT
GTTTCCTGTGTGAATTCGTAATCATGGTCATAGCTGTTTCCTGTGTGAAATTGTTATCCGCTCACAATTC
CACACAACATACGAGCCGGAAGCATAAAGTGTAAAGCCTGGGGTGCCTAATGAGTGAGCTAACTCACATT
AATTGCGTTGCGCTCACTGCCCGCTTTCCAGTCGGGAAACCTGTCGTGCCAGCTGCATTAATGAATCGGC
CAACGCGCGGGGAGAGGCGGTTTGCGTATTGGGCGCTCTTCCGCTTCCTCGCTCACTGACTCGCTGCGCT
CGGTCGTTCGGCTGCGGCGAGCGGTATCAGCTCACTCAAAGGCGGTAATACGGTTATCCACAGAATCAGG
GGATAACGCAGGAAAGAACATGTGAGCAAAAGGCCAGCAAAAGGCCAGGAACCGTAAAAAGGCCGCGTTG
CTGGCGTTTTTCCATAGGCTCCGCCCCCCTGACGAGCATCACAAAAATCGACGCTCAAGTCAGAGGTGGC
GAAACCCGACAGGACTATAAAGATACCAGGCGTTTCCCCCTGGAAGCTCCCTCGTGCGCTCTCCTGTTCC
GACCCTGCCGCTTACCGGATACCTGTCCGCCTTTCTCCCTTCGGGAAGCGTGGCGCTTTCTCATAGCTCA
CGCTGTAGGTATCTCAGTTCGGTGTAGGTCGTTCGCTCCAAGCTGGGCTGTGTGCACGAACCCCCCGTTC
AGCCCGACCGCTGCGCCTTATCCGGTAACTATCGTCTTGAGTCCAACCCGGTAAGACACGACTTATCGCC
ACTGGCAGCAGCCACTGGTAACAGGATTAGCAGAGCGAGGTATGTAGGCGGTGCTACAGAGTTCTTGAAG
TGGTGGCCTAACTACGGCTACACTAGAAGAACAGTATTTGGTATCTGCGCTCTGCTGAAGCCAGTTACCT
TCGGAAAAAGAGTTGGTAGCTCTTGATCCGGCAAACAAACCACCGCTGGTAGCGGTGGTTTTTTTGTTTG
CAAGCAGCAGATTACGCGCAGAAAAAAAGGATCTCAAGAAGATCCTTTGATCTTTTCTACGGGGTCTGAC
GCTCAGTGGAACGAAAACTCACGTTAAGGGATTTTGGTCATGAGATTATCAAAAAGGATCTTCACCTAGA
TCCTTTTAAATTAAAAATGAAGTTTTAAATCAATCTAAAGTATATATGAGTAAACTTGGTCTGACAGTTA
CCAATGCTTAATCAGTGAGGCACCTATCTCAGCGATCTGTCTATTTCGTTCATCCATAGTTGCCTGACTC
CCCGTCGTGTAGATAACTACGATACGGGAGGGCTTACCATCTGGCCCCAGTGCTGCAATGATACCGCGAG
ACCCACGCTCACCGGCTCCAGATTTATCAGCAATAAACCAGCCAGCCGGAAGGGCCGAGCGCAGAAGTGG
TCCTGCAACTTTATCCGCCTCCATCCAGTCTATTAATTGTTGCCGGGAAGCTAGAGTAAGTAGTTCGCCA
GTTAATAGTTTGCGCAACGTTGTTGCCATTGCTACAGGCATCGTGGTGTCACGCTCGTCGTTTGGTATGG
CTTCATTCAGCTCCGGTTCCCAACGATCAAGGCGAGTTACATGATCCCCCATGTTGTGCAAAAAAGCGGT
TAGCTCCTTCGGTCCTCCGATCGTTGTCAGAAGTAAGTTGGCCGCAGTGTTATCACTCATGGTTATGGCA
GCACTGCATAATTCTCTTACTGTCATGCCATCCGTAAGATGCTTTTCTGTGACTGGTGAGTACTCAACCA
AGTCATTCTGAGAATAGTGTATGCGGCGACCGAGTTGCTCTTGCCCGGCGTCAATACGGGATAATACCGC
GCCACATAGCAGAACTTTAAAAGTGCTCATCATTGGAAAACGTTCTTCGGGGCGAAAACTCTCAAGGATC
TTACCGCTGTTGAGATCCAGTTCGATGTAACCCACTCGTGCACCCAACTGATCTTCAGCATCTTTTACTT
TCACCAGCGTTTCTGGGTGAGCAAAAACAGGAAGGCAAAATGCCGCAAAAAAGGGAATAAGGGCGACACG
GAAATGTTGAATACTCATACTCTTCCTTTTTCAATATTATTGAAGCATTTATCAGGGTTATTGTCTCATG
AGCGGATACATATTTGAATGTATTTAGAAAAATAAACAAATAGGGGTTCCGCGCACATTTCCCCGAAAAG
TGCCACCTGACGTCTAAGAAACCATTATTATCATGACATTAACCTATAAAAATAGGCGTATCACGAGGCC
CTTTCGTCTCGCGCGTTTCGGTGATGACGGTGAAAACCTCTGACACATGCAGCTCCCGGAGACGGTCACA
GCTTGTCTGTAAGCGGATGCCGGGAGCAGACAAGCCCGTCAGGGCGCGTCAGCGGGTGTTGGCGGGTGTC
GGGGCTGGCTTAACTATGCGGCATCAGAGCAGATTGTACTGAGAGTGCACCATATGCGGTGTGAAATACC
GCACAGATGCGTAAGGAGAAAATACCGCATCAGGCGCCATTCGCCATTCAGGCTGCGCAACTGTTGGGAA
GGGCGATCGGTGCGGGCCTCTTCGCTATTACGCCAGCTGGCGAAAGGGGGATGTGCTGCAAGGCGATTAA
GTTGGGTAACGCCAGGGTTTTCCCAGTCACGACGTTGTAAAACGACGGCCAGTGCCAAGCTTGCATGCCT
GCAGGTCGATCTAGAGGATCCCCC
Features (pLannotate 1.2.2; 20 found; start..end, strand, type, name):
     21..365     +  promoter       CaMV 35S promoter: strong constitutive promoter from cauliflower mosaic virus
    317..363     +  promoter       minimal CaMV 35S promoter: minimal 35S promoter from cauliflower mosaic virus
    385..440     +  misc_feature   TMV Ω: translational enhancer from the tobacco mosaic virus 5'-leader sequence (Gallie et al., 1988)
    442..459     -  misc_feature   MCS (fragment): pUC18/19 multiple cloning site
    459..717     +  CDS            PA-GFP (fragment): photoactivatable GFP variant (Patterson et al., 2002) mammalian codon-optimized
    718..1851    +  CDS            MXMT1: MXMT1_COFAR - Also known as CTS1 From Coffea arabica (Arabian coffee).
   1872..2124    +  terminator     NOS terminator: nopaline synthase terminator and poly(A) signal
   2125..2141    -  promoter       tet promoter (fragment): E. coli promoter for tetracycline efflux protein gene
   2180..2201    -  CDS            lacZα (fragment): LacZα fragment of β-galactosidase; lacZ fragment
   2221..2237    -  protein_bind   lac operator: The lac repressor binds to the lac operator to inhibit transcription in E. coli. This inhibition can be relieved by adding lactose or isopropyl-β-D-thiogalactopyranoside (IPTG). lac repressor encoded by lacI
   2245..2275    -  promoter       lac promoter: promoter for the E. coli lac operon
   2290..2311    -  protein_bind   CAP binding site: CAP binding activates transcription in the presence of cAMP. E. coli catabolite activator protein
   2324..2416    -  CDS            lacI (fragment): lac repressor; lacI; The lac repressor binds to the lac operator to inhibit transcription in E. coli. This inhibition can be relieved by adding lactose or isopropyl-β-D-thiogalactopyranoside (IPTG).
   2599..3187    -  rep_origin     ori: high-copy-number ColE1/pMB1/pBR322/pUC origin of replication
   3358..4218    -  CDS            AmpR: β-lactamase; bla; confers resistance to ampicillin, carbenicillin, and related antibiotics
   4219..4323    -  promoter       AmpR promoter: bla
   4418..4453    +  CDS            rop (fragment): Rop protein, which maintains plasmids at low copy number; rop
   4555..4654    +  misc_feature   bom (fragment): basis of mobility region from pBR322
   4660..4814    -  CDS            lacZα (fragment): LacZα fragment of β-galactosidase; lacZ fragment
   4817..4853    -  misc_feature   MCS (fragment): pUC18/19 multiple cloning site
