[The description below was written by a language model from this plasmid's Addgene catalogue record and pLannotate feature annotations shown in this document.]
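Description:
pBCC155-MXMT is a plant transient-expression plasmid for bimolecular fluorescence complementation (BiFC), built on the pUC-type CaMV35S-sGFP(S65T)-NOS vector. It is maintained in E. coli through a high-copy ColE1/pUC origin and selected with ampicillin via the β-lactamase gene. Remnants of lacZα, the lac promoter/operator and pUC polylinker sequences flank the plant cassette. No plant selectable marker or T-DNA borders are annotated, so the plasmid appears suited to direct DNA delivery for transient assays rather than Agrobacterium-mediated transformation, although the record does not state the delivery route.

The expression cassette consists of the constitutive CaMV 35S promoter, the tobacco mosaic virus Ω leader acting as a translational enhancer, a fusion open reading frame, and the NOS terminator and polyadenylation signal. The fusion begins with CC155, the C-terminal fragment of CFP (residues 155–239). The automated annotation labels this segment as a PA-GFP fragment, simply because GFP-family variants are so similar in sequence. Immediately downstream, cloned between retained BsrGI and NotI sites, is CaMXMT1, the MXMT1 methyltransferase that the feature table assigns to Coffea arabica, even though the catalogue species field reads "Synthetic".

A non-fluorescent CFP fragment regains fluorescence only when brought close to a complementary N-terminal fluorescent protein fragment by interaction of the attached proteins. This MXMT fusion is designated the positive control for the CFP-based system, presumably co-expressed with a matching MXMT fusion carrying an N-terminal fragment. The vector set was developed for multicolor complementation, allowing two protein complexes to be visualised at once in a single plant cell.
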