Addgene plasmid #79816: pBCC155-MXMT
Purpose: CFP-based BiFC vector for plants (Positive control: MXMT)
Depositing lab: Yutaka Kodama & Masamitsu Wada. Depositing organization: Kyushu University. Publication: Simultaneous visualization of two protein complexes in a single plant cell using multicolor fluorescence complementation analysis. Kodama Y, Wada M. Plant Mol Biol. 2009 May;70(1-2):211-7. doi: 10.1007/s11103-009-9467-0. Epub 2009 Feb 14. PubMed 19219406.
Backbone
  Vector backbone: CaMV35S- sGFP(S65T)-NOS vector
  Backbone manufacturer: Chiu W
  Backbone size w/o insert (bp): 4180
  Modifications to backbone: cDNA fragments of CaMXMT1 (Uefuji et al. 2003) were subcloned into the BsrGI/NotI sites of pBCC155.
  Vector type: Plant Expression ; Reporter plasmid
Growth in bacteria
  Bacterial resistance: Ampicillin, 100 μg/mL
  Growth temperature: 37°C
  Growth strain: DH5alpha
  Copy number: Unknown
Gene/Insert
  Gene/Insert name: CaMXMT1 (alt name: MXMT)
  Species: Synthetic
  Insert size (bp): 1137
  Promoter: CaMV 35S promoter
  Tag / fusion protein: CC155/CFP (155–239) (N terminal on insert)
  Cloning method: Restriction Enzyme; 5′ cloning site BsrGⅠ (not destroyed); 3′ cloning site NotⅠ (not destroyed)
  Sequencing primers: 5′ TATATGTACAAGATGGAGCTCCAAGAAGTC; 3′ TATAGCGGCCGCTTACACGTCTGACTTCTC
Terms and licenses: Academic/Nonprofit Terms; Industry Terms: Not Available to Industry
How to cite: pBCC155-MXMT was a gift from Yutaka Kodama & Masamitsu Wada (Addgene plasmid # 79816 ; http://n2t.net/addgene:79816 ; RRID:Addgene_79816)
