>Addgene plasmid #79816 | pBCC155-MXMT | addgene partial sequence | sequence record 157117 | 35S-promoter 5'-CTATCCTTCGCAAGACCCTTC-3'
TGGAGAGGACAGGCTTCTTGAGATCCTTCAACAATTACCAACAACAACAAACAACAAACAACATTACAAT
TACTATTTACAATTACAGTCGACTCTAGAGGATCCATGGCCGACAAGCAGAAGAACGGCATCAAGGCCAA
CTTCAAGATCCGCCACAACATCGAGGACGGCAGCGTGCAGCTCGCCGACCACTACCAGCAGAACACCCCC
ATCGGCGACGGCCCCGTGCTGCTGCCCGACAACCACTACCTGAGCACCCAGTCCGCCCTGAGCAAAGACC
CCAACGAGAAGCGCGATCACATGGTCCTGCTGGAGTTCGTGACCGCCGCCGGGATCACTCTCGGCATGGA
CGAGCTGTACAAGATGGAGCTCCAAGAAGTCCTGCATATGAATGAAGGTGAAGGCGATACAAGCTACGCC
AAGAATGCATCCTACAATCTGGCTCTTGCCAAGGTGAAACCTTTCCTTGAACAATGCATACGAGAATTGT
TGCGGGCCAACTTGCCCAACATCAACAAGTGCATTAAAGTTGCGGATTTGGGATGCGCTTCTGGACCAAA
CACACTTTTAACAGTGCGGGACATTGTGCAAAGTATTGACAAAGTTGGCCAGGAAGAGAAGAATGAATTA
GAACGTCCCACCATTCAGATTTTTCTGAATGATCTTTTCCAAAATGATTTCAATTCGGTTTTCAAGTTGC
TGCCAAGCTTCTACCGCAAACTCGAGAAAGAAAATGGACGCAAGATAGGATCGTGCCTAATAAGCGCAAT
GCCTGGCTCTTTCTACGGCAGACTCTTCCCCGAGGAGTCCATGCATTTTTTGCACTCTTGTTACAGTGTT
CATTGGTTATCTCAGGTTCCCAGCGGTTTGGTGATTGAATTGGGGATTGGTGCAAACAAAGGGAGTATTT
ACTCTTCCAAAGGATGTCGTCCGCCCGTCCAGAAGGCATATTTGGATCA
