>Addgene plasmid #79816 | pBCC155-MXMT | addgene partial sequence | sequence record 157118 | NOSterm-R 5'-attgccaaatgtttgaacga-3'
CGTCTGACTTCTCTGGCTTTTTGGCGAGAGAAATGATAAGATTATTATAGCAGCCTTTGCCCATGTGGAG
AACCTTTGCTGCATGCTTCGCAAGCCTGTGGAATAAGTCAGGCATAATAGCTTCTCCAAAATGACTTGCG
AGGATGGGTTCGTAAACTGATCTAATTAATGATGCCACATACTCTGCTTTAATTTGTTCATGGGATCTTA
CTGGGTAATCATCATCAATAGAGAAGGCAGCATCATAATGGGCCTTAAAAGTCTCCAGATATAAAATTTC
GCAAGAACCTTCCTCCTCAACTATGCACTTTACTTCTTCTGCTGAAGGTGTAAAGAATGGAATATTGAAA
CTATCCAATTTTTCTTCCTCCAGAAGTCCCTCAACAATCAAGTCGTTTATTGCCATGTCAAGTAAGTCTA
GGGGATTCGGTTCGTCGAATTCATCTACTTTACAAATGCAGGTAAGGAGCATTCGGCCACGTGAAAACAA
CTCTTTCGAATGAATCCTTAGAAATGTGGTAAAATCTTTCGTAAATTGATCCAAATATGCCTTCTGGACG
GGCGGACGACATCCTTTGGAAGAGTAAATACTCCCTTTGTTTGCACCAATCCCCAATTCAATCACCAAAC
CGCTGGGAACCTGAGATAACCAATGAACACTGTAACAAGAGTGCAAAAAATGCATGGACTCCTCGGGGAA
GAGTCTGCCGTAGAAAGAGCCAGGCATTGCGCTTATTAGGCACGATCCTATCTTGCGTCCATTTTCTTTC
TCGAGTTTGCGGTAGAAGCTTGGCAGCAACTTGAAAACCGAATTGAAATCATTTTGGAAAAGATCATTCA
GAAAAATCTGAATGGTGGGACGTTCTAATTCATTCTTCTCTTCCTGGCCAACTTTGTCAATACTTTGCAC
AATGTCCCGCACTG
